Addgene plasmid #38063: MSCV-N E4orf1
Depositing lab: Karl Munger. Depositing organization: Brigham and Women's Hospital. Publication: Interpreting cancer genomes using systematic host network perturbations by tumour virus proteins. Rozenblatt-Rosen O, Deo RC, Padi M, Adelmant G, Calderwood MA, Rolland T, Grace M, Dricot A, Askenazi M, Tavares M, Pevzner SJ, Abderazzaq F, Byrdsong D, Carvunis AR, Chen AA, Cheng J, Correll M, Duarte M, Fan C, Feltkamp MC, Ficarro SB, Franchi R, Garg BK, Gulbahce N, Hao T, Holthaus AM, James R, Korkhin A, Litovchick L, Mar JC, Pak TR, Rabello S, Rubio R, Shen Y, Singh S, Spangle JM, Tasan M, Wanamaker S, Webber JT, Roecklein-Canfield J, Johannsen E, Barabasi AL, Beroukhim R, Kieff E, Cusick ME, Hill DE, Munger K, Marto JA, Quackenbush J, Roth FP, DeCaprio JA, Vidal M. Nature. 2012 Jul 26;487(7408):491-5. 10.1038/nature11288 PubMed 22810586.
Backbone
  Vector backbone: MSCV-N FLAGHA
  Backbone size w/o insert (bp): 8162
  Total vector size (bp): 7046
  Vector type: Mammalian Expression, Retroviral
  Selectable markers: Puromycin
Growth in bacteria
  Bacterial resistance: Ampicillin, 100 μg/mL
  Growth temperature: 37°C
  Growth strain: DH5alpha
  Copy number: Low Copy
Gene/Insert
  Gene/Insert name: E4 orf1
  Species: Human adenovirus 5
  Insert size (bp): 384
  GenBank ID: AP_000232.1 AAW65536.1
  Promoter: PKG
  Tag / fusion protein: Flag (N terminal on backbone); HA (N terminal on backbone)
  Cloning method: Gateway Cloning
  Sequencing primers: 5′ LXSN 5'; 3′ MSCV-N seq. rev
Resource information
  A portion of this plasmid was derived from a plasmid made by: M. Vidal lab
Terms and licenses: Academic/Nonprofit Terms; Industry Terms: Not Available to Industry
Depositor comments: Note that the Gateway cloning reaction has left several vector-based nucleotides in frame with the 3' end of the insert, adding several amino acid residues [STFLYKVVR] fused to the C-terminus of translated protein.
How to cite: MSCV-N E4orf1 was a gift from Karl Munger (Addgene plasmid # 38063 ; http://n2t.net/addgene:38063 ; RRID:Addgene_38063)
