[The description below was written by a language model from this plasmid's Addgene catalogue record and pLannotate feature annotations shown in this document.]
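Description:
MSCV-N E4orf1 is a murine stem cell virus (MSCV)-based retroviral vector for expressing the adenoviral E4 orf1 protein in mammalian cells. The 384 bp open reading frame, catalogued as coming from human adenovirus 5 (the automated annotation matches it to the closely related adenovirus 2 protein), was moved by Gateway recombination into the MSCV-N FLAGHA backbone. It lies between residual attB1 and attB2 sites, in frame with N-terminal FLAG and HA epitope tags supplied by the vector. The depositor notes that the recombination scar also adds a few vector-encoded residues to the C-terminus of the translated protein.

The proviral region runs from the 5' LTR through the MESV Ψ packaging signal and a truncated gag segment, which support packaging of the genomic RNA in a packaging cell line. It continues through the tagged E4 orf1 cassette, an EMCV IRES and the puromycin N-acetyltransferase gene, and ends at the 3' LTR. This layout implies that the tagged protein and the puromycin marker are translated from one bicistronic transcript, most likely driven by the 5' LTR. The catalogue lists the promoter as "PKG", but no PGK-type promoter is annotated in the sequenced record. The recorded sizes also disagree: the catalogue gives 7,046 bp in total, while the sequence record is 6,809 nt.

In bacteria the plasmid carries a ColE1/pUC-type origin and ampicillin resistance, along with assorted backbone remnants; the catalogue describes it as low copy. It comes from a collection of tumour virus ORFs built to map viral–host protein interactions and network perturbations. The dual tag suits affinity purification and detection of E4 orf1 in stably transduced, puromycin-selected cells.
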