Features (pLannotate 1.2.2; 23 found; start..end, strand, type, name):
    557..898     +  misc_feature   MESV Ψ: packaging signal of murine embryonic stem cell virus
    965..1381    +  CDS            gag (truncated): truncated Moloney murine leukemia virus (MMLV) gag gene lacking the start codon
   1406..1426    +  CDS            FLAG (fragment): FLAG® epitope tag, followed by an enterokinase cleavage site
   1439..1465    +  CDS            3xHA (fragment): three tandem HA epitope tags
   1482..1499    +  protein_bind   attB1 (fragment): mutant version of attB; core recombination site for the Gateway® BP reaction BP Clonase™
   1505..1888    +  CDS            E4RF1_ADE02: Experimental evidence at protein level: Swiss-Prot protein existence level 1. May modulate tight-junctions functions of infected cells through interactions with PDZ proteins. E4 ORF1 has ben show for Adenovirus 9 to interact with protein involved in tight junction regulation. May play a role in mTOR activation by activating PI3- kinase, thus overriding cellular checkpoint for translation. From Human adenovirus C serotype 2 (HAdV-2) (Human adenovirus 2).
   1893..1910    -  protein_bind   attB2 (fragment): mutant version of attB; core recombination site for the Gateway® BP reaction BP Clonase™
   2029..2491    +  misc_feature   IRES: internal ribosome entry site (IRES) of the encephalomyocarditis virus (EMCV)
   2505..3104    +  CDS            PuroR: puromycin N-acetyltransferase; pac from Streptomyces alboniger; confers resistance to puromycin
   3180..3694    +  LTR            3' LTR: 3' long terminal repeat from murine embryonic stem cell virus
   3856..3872    -  protein_bind   lac operator: The lac repressor binds to the lac operator to inhibit transcription in E. coli. This inhibition can be relieved by adding lactose or isopropyl-β-D-thiogalactopyranoside (IPTG). lac repressor encoded by lacI
   3880..3910    -  promoter       lac promoter: promoter for the E. coli lac operon
   3925..3946    -  protein_bind   CAP binding site: CAP binding activates transcription in the presence of cAMP. E. coli catabolite activator protein
   3959..4051    -  CDS            lacI (fragment): lac repressor; lacI; The lac repressor binds to the lac operator to inhibit transcription in E. coli. This inhibition can be relieved by adding lactose or isopropyl-β-D-thiogalactopyranoside (IPTG).
   4234..4822    -  rep_origin     ori: high-copy-number ColE1/pMB1/pBR322/pUC origin of replication
   4993..5853    -  CDS            AmpR: β-lactamase; bla; confers resistance to ampicillin, carbenicillin, and related antibiotics
   5854..5958    -  promoter       AmpR promoter: bla
   6053..6088    +  CDS            rop (fragment): Rop protein, which maintains plasmids at low copy number; rop
   6190..6289    +  misc_feature   bom (fragment): basis of mobility region from pBR322
   6295..6444    -  CDS            lacZα (fragment): LacZα fragment of β-galactosidase; lacZ fragment
   6444..6645    -  CDS            TcR (fragment): tetracycline efflux protein; tet; confers resistance to tetracycline
   6646..6744    +  CDS            env (fragment): murine leukemia virus gPr80 envelope polyprotein precursor; env; proteolytically cleaved into gp70SU and p15TM subunits
   6786..493     +  LTR            5' LTR (across the origin): 5' long terminal repeat from murine embryonic stem cell virus
>Addgene plasmid #38063 | MSCV-N E4orf1 | addgene full sequence | sequence record 384396 | Addgene NGS Result
TGGCAAGCTAGCTTAAGTAACGCCATTTTGCAAGGCATGGAAAATACATAACTGAGAATAGAGAAGTTCA
GATCAAGGTTAGGAACAGAGAGACAGCAGAATATGGGCCAAACAGGATATCTGTGGTAAGCAGTTCCTGC
CCCGGCTCAGGGCCAAGAACAGATGGTCCCCAGATGCGGTCCCGCCCTCAGCAGTTTCTAGAGAACCATC
AGATGTTTCCAGGGTGCCCCAAGGACCTGAAATGACCCTGTGCCTTATTTGAACTAACCAATCAGTTCGC
TTCTCGCTTCTGTTCGCGCGCTTCTGCTCCCCGAGCTCAATAAAAGAGCCCACAACCCCTCACTCGGCGC
GCCAGTCCTCCGATAGACTGCGTCGCCCGGGTACCCGTATTCCCAATAAAGCCTCTTGCTGTTTGCATCC
GAATCGTGGACTCGCTGATCCTTGGGAGGGTCTCCTCAGATTGATTGACTGCCCACCTCGGGGGTCTTTC
ATTTGGAGGTTCCACCGAGATTTGGAGACCCCTGCCCAGGGACCACCGACCCCCCCGCCGGGAGGTAAGC
TGGCCAGCGGTCGTTTCGTGTCTGTCTCTGTCTTTGTGCGTGTTTGTGCCGGCATCTAATGTTTGCGCCT
GCGTCTGTACTAGTTAGCTAACTAGCTCTGTATCTGGCGGACCCGTGGTGGAACTGACGAGTTCTGAACA
CCCGGCCGCAACCCTGGGAGACGTCCCAGGGACTTTGGGGGCCGTTTTTGTGGCCCGACCTGAGGAAGGG
AGTCGATGTGGAATCCGACCCCGTCAGGATATGTGGTTCTGGTAGGAGACGAGAACCTAAAACAGTTCCC
GCCTCCGTCTGAATTTTTGCTTTCGGTTTGGAACCGAAGCCGCGCGTCTTGTCTGCTGCAGCGCTGCAGC
ATCGTTCTGTGTTGTCTCTGTCTGACTGTGTTTCTGTATTTGTCTGAAAATTAGGGCCAGACTGTTACCA
CTCCCTTAAGTTTGACCTTAGGTCACTGGAAAGATGTCGAGCGGATCGCTCACAACCAGTCGGTAGATGT
CAAGAAGAGACGTTGGGTTACCTTCTGCTCTGCAGAATGGCCAACCTTTAACGTCGGATGGCCGCGAGAC
GGCACCTTTAACCGAGACCTCATCACCCAGGTTAAGATCAAGGTCTTTTCACCTGGCCCGCATGGACACC
CAGACCAGGTCCCCTACATCGTGACCTGGGAAGCCTTGGCTTTTGACCCCCCTCCCTGGGTCAAGCCCTT
TGTACACCCTAAGCCTCCGCCTCCTCTTCCTCCATCCGCCCCGTCTCTCCCCCTTGAACCTCCTCGTTCG
ACCCCGCCTCGATCCTCCCTTTATCCAGCCCTCACTCCTTCTCTAGGCGCCGGAATTAGATCTGCCACCA
TGGACTACAAGGATGACGATGACAAGCTCGATGGAGGATACCCATACGATGTTCCAGATTACGCTGCTCG
AGGTTATCAAACAAGTTTGTACAAAAAAGTTGGCATGGCTGCCGCTGTGGAAGCGCTGTATGTTGTTCTG
GAGCGGGAGGGTGCTATTTTGCCTAGGCAGGAGGGTTTTTCAGGTGTTTATGTGTTTTTCTCTCCTATTA
ATTTTGTTATACCTCCTATGGGGGCTGTAATGTTGTCTCTACGCCTGCGGGTATGTATTCCCCCGGGCTA
TTTCGGTCGCTTTTTAGCACTGACCGATGTGAATCAACCTGATGTGTTTACCGAGTCTTACATTATGACT
CCGGACATGACCGAGGAGCTGTCGGTGGTGCTTTTTAATCACGGTGACCAGTTTTTTTACGGTCACGCCG
GCATGGCCGTAGTCCGTCTTATGCTTATAAGGGTTGTTTTTCCTGTTGTAAGACAGGCTTCTAATGTTTC
AACTTTCTTGTACAAAGTGGTTCGATAACGAATTCCGCCCCCCCCCCCTAACGTTACTGGCCGAAGCCGC
TTGGAATAAGGCCGGTGTGCGTTTGTCTATATGTTATTTTCCACCATATTGCCGTCTTTTGGCAATGTGA
GGGCCCGGAAACCTGGCCCTGTCTTCTTGACGAGCATTCCTAGGGGTCTTTCCCCTCTCGCCAAAGGAAT
GCAAGGTCTGTTGAATGTCGTGAAGGAAGCAGTTCCTCTGGAAGCTTCTTGAAGACAAACAACGTCTGTA
GCGACCCTTTGCAGGCAGCGGAACCCCCCACCTGGCGACAGGTGCCTCTGCGGCCAAAAGCCACGTGTAT
AAGATACACCTGCAAAGGCGGCACAACCCCAGTGCCACGTTGTGAGTTGGATAGTTGTGGAAAGAGTCAA
ATGGCTCTCCTCAAGCGTATTCAACAAGGGGCTGAAGGATGCCCAGAAGGTACCCCATTGTATGGGATCT
GATCTGGGGCCTCGGTGCACATGCTTTACATGTGTTTAGTCGAGGTTAAAAAAACGTCTAGGCCCCCCGA
ACCACGGGGACGTGGTTTTCCTTTGAAAAACACGATGATAATATGGCCACAACCATGACCGAGTACAAGC
CCACGGTGCGCCTCGCCACCCGCGACGACGTCCCCAGGGCCGTACGCACCCTCGCCGCCGCGTTCGCCGA
CTACCCCGCCACGCGCCACACCGTCGATCCGGACCGCCACATCGAGCGGGTCACCGAGCTGCAAGAACTC
TTCCTCACGCGCGTCGGGCTCGACATCGGCAAGGTGTGGGTCGCGGACGACGGCGCCGCGGTGGCGGTCT
GGACCACGCCGGAGAGCGTCGAAGCGGGGGCGGTGTTCGCCGAGATCGGCCCGCGCATGGCCGAGTTGAG
CGGTTCCCGGCTGGCCGCGCAGCAACAGATGGAAGGCCTCCTGGCGCCGCACCGGCCCAAGGAGCCCGCG
TGGTTCCTGGCCACCGTCGGCGTCTCGCCCGACCACCAGGGCAAGGGTCTGGGCAGCGCCGTCGTGCTCC
CCGGAGTGGAGGCGGCCGAGCGCGCCGGGGTGCCCGCCTTCCTGGAGACCTCCGCGCCCCGCAACCTCCC
CTTCTACGAGCGGCTCGGCTTCACCGTCACCGCCGACGTCGAGGTGCCCGAAGGACCGCGCACCTGGTGC
ATGACCCGCAAGCCCGGTGCCTGATGCATCGATGTCGACCTGCAGCCAAGCTTATCGATAAAATAAAAGA
TTTTATTTAGTCTCCAGAAAAAGGGGGGAATGAAAGACCCCACCTGTAGGTTTGGCAAGCTAGCTTAAGT
AACGCCATTTTGCAAGGCATGGAAAATACATAACTGAGAATAGAGAAGTTCAGATCAAGGTTAGGAACAG
AGAGACAGCAGAATATGGGCCAAACAGGATATCTGTGGTAAGCAGTTCCTGCCCCGGCTCAGGGCCAAGA
ACAGATGGTCCCCAGATGCGGTCCCGCCCTCAGCAGTTTCTAGAGAACCATCAGATGTTTCCAGGGTGCC
CCAAGGACCTGAAATGACCCTGTGCCTTATTTGAACTAACCAATCAGTTCGCTTCTCGCTTCTGTTCGCG
CGCTTCTGCTCCCCGAGCTCAATAAAAGAGCCCACAACCCCTCACTCGGCGCGCCAGTCCTCCGATAGAC
TGCGTCGCCCGGGTACCCGTGTATCCAATAAACCCTCTTGCAGTTGCATCCGACTTGTGGTCTCGCTGTT
CCTTGGGAGGGTCTCCTCTGAGTGATTGACTACCCGTCAGCGGGGGTCTTTCATGGGTAACAGTTTCTTG
AAGTTGGAGAACAACATTCTGAGGGTAGGAGTCGAATATTAAGTAATCCTGACTCAATTAGCCACTGTTT
TGAATCCACATACTCCAATACTCCTGAAATAGTTCATTATGGACAGCGCAGAAAGAGCTGGGGAGAATTG
TGAAATTGTTATCCGCTCACAATTCCACACAACATACGAGCCGGAAGCATAAAGTGTAAAGCCTGGGGTG
CCTAATGAGTGAGCTAACTCACATTAATTGCGTTGCGCTCACTGCCCGCTTTCCAGTCGGGAAACCTGTC
GTGCCAGCTGCATTAATGAATCGGCCAACGCGCGGGGAGAGGCGGTTTGCGTATTGGGCGCTCTTCCGCT
TCCTCGCTCACTGACTCGCTGCGCTCGGTCGTTCGGCTGCGGCGAGCGGTATCAGCTCACTCAAAGGCGG
TAATACGGTTATCCACAGAATCAGGGGATAACGCAGGAAAGAACATGTGAGCAAAAGGCCAGCAAAAGGC
CAGGAACCGTAAAAAGGCCGCGTTGCTGGCGTTTTTCCATAGGCTCCGCCCCCCTGACGAGCATCACAAA
AATCGACGCTCAAGTCAGAGGTGGCGAAACCCGACAGGACTATAAAGATACCAGGCGTTTCCCCCTGGAA
GCTCCCTCGTGCGCTCTCCTGTTCCGACCCTGCCGCTTACCGGATACCTGTCCGCCTTTCTCCCTTCGGG
AAGCGTGGCGCTTTCTCATAGCTCACGCTGTAGGTATCTCAGTTCGGTGTAGGTCGTTCGCTCCAAGCTG
GGCTGTGTGCACGAACCCCCCGTTCAGCCCGACCGCTGCGCCTTATCCGGTAACTATCGTCTTGAGTCCA
ACCCGGTAAGACACGACTTATCGCCACTGGCAGCAGCCACTGGTAACAGGATTAGCAGAGCGAGGTATGT
AGGCGGTGCTACAGAGTTCTTGAAGTGGTGGCCTAACTACGGCTACACTAGAAGAACAGTATTTGGTATC
TGCGCTCTGCTGAAGCCAGTTACCTTCGGAAAAAGAGTTGGTAGCTCTTGATCCGGCAAACAAACCACCG
CTGGTAGCGGTGGTTTTTTTGTTTGCAAGCAGCAGATTACGCGCAGAAAAAAAGGATCTCAAGAAGATCC
TTTGATCTTTTCTACGGGGTCTGACGCTCAGTGGAACGAAAACTCACGTTAAGGGATTTTGGTCATGAGA
TTATCAAAAAGGATCTTCACCTAGATCCTTTTAAATTAAAAATGAAGTTTTAAATCAATCTAAAGTATAT
ATGAGTAAACTTGGTCTGACAGTTACCAATGCTTAATCAGTGAGGCACCTATCTCAGCGATCTGTCTATT
TCGTTCATCCATAGTTGCCTGACTCCCCGTCGTGTAGATAACTACGATACGGGAGGGCTTACCATCTGGC
CCCAGTGCTGCAATGATACCGCGAGACCCACGCTCACCGGCTCCAGATTTATCAGCAATAAACCAGCCAG
CCGGAAGGGCCGAGCGCAGAAGTGGTCCTGCAACTTTATCCGCCTCCATCCAGTCTATTAATTGTTGCCG
GGAAGCTAGAGTAAGTAGTTCGCCAGTTAATAGTTTGCGCAACGTTGTTGCCATTGCTACAGGCATCGTG
GTGTCACGCTCGTCGTTTGGTATGGCTTCATTCAGCTCCGGTTCCCAACGATCAAGGCGAGTTACATGAT
CCCCCATGTTGTGCAAAAAAGCGGTTAGCTCCTTCGGTCCTCCGATCGTTGTCAGAAGTAAGTTGGCCGC
AGTGTTATCACTCATGGTTATGGCAGCACTGCATAATTCTCTTACTGTCATGCCATCCGTAAGATGCTTT
TCTGTGACTGGTGAGTACTCAACCAAGTCATTCTGAGAATAGTGTATGCGGCGACCGAGTTGCTCTTGCC
CGGCGTCAATACGGGATAATACCGCGCCACATAGCAGAACTTTAAAAGTGCTCATCATTGGAAAACGTTC
TTCGGGGCGAAAACTCTCAAGGATCTTACCGCTGTTGAGATCCAGTTCGATGTAACCCACTCGTGCACCC
AACTGATCTTCAGCATCTTTTACTTTCACCAGCGTTTCTGGGTGAGCAAAAACAGGAAGGCAAAATGCCG
CAAAAAAGGGAATAAGGGCGACACGGAAATGTTGAATACTCATACTCTTCCTTTTTCAATATTATTGAAG
CATTTATCAGGGTTATTGTCTCATGAGCGGATACATATTTGAATGTATTTAGAAAAATAAACAAATAGGG
GTTCCGCGCACATTTCCCCGAAAAGTGCCACCTGACGTCTAAGAAACCATTATTATCATGACATTAACCT
ATAAAAATAGGCGTATCACGAGGCCCTTTCGTCTCGCGCGTTTCGGTGATGACGGTGAAAACCTCTGACA
CATGCAGCTCCCGGAGACGGTCACAGCTTGTCTGTAAGCGGATGCCGGGAGCAGACAAGCCCGTCAGGGC
GCGTCAGCGGGTGTTGGCGGGTGTCGGGGCTGGCTTAACTATGCGGCATCAGAGCAGATTGTACTGAGAG
TGCACCATATGCGGTGTGAAATACCGCACAGATGCGTAAGGAGAAAATACCGCATCAGGCGCCATTCGCC
ATTCAGGCTGCGCAACTGTTGGGAAGGGCGATCGGTGCGGGCCTCTTCGCTATTACGCCAGCTGGCGAAA
GGGGGATGTGCTGCAAGGCGATTAAGTTGGGTAACGCCAGGGTTTTCCCAGTCACGACGTTGTAAAACGA
CGGCGCAAGGAATGGTGCATGCAAGGAGATGGCGCCCAACAGTCCCCCGGCCACGGGGCCTGCCACCATA
CCCACGCCGAAACAAGCGCTCATGAGCCCGAAGTGGCGAGCCCGATCTTCCCCATCGGTGATGTCGGCGA
TATAGGCGCCAGCAACCGCACCTGTGGCGCCGGTGATGCCGGCCACGATGCGTCCGGCGTAGAGGCGATT
AGTCCAATTTGTTAAAGACAGGATATCAGTGGTCCAGGCTCTAGTTTTGACTCAACAATATCACCAGCTG
AAGCCTATAGAGTACGAGCCATAGATAAAATAAAAGATTTTATTTAGTCTCCAGAAAAAGGGGGGAATGA
AAGACCCCACCTGTAGGTT
