>Addgene plasmid #38063 | MSCV-N E4orf1 | depositor partial sequence | sequence record 48027 | Tag and insert
TACCCATACGATGTTCCAGATTACGCTGCTCGAGGTTATCAAACAAGTTTGTACAAAAAAGTTGGCATGG
CTGCCGCTGTGGAAGCGCTGTATGTTGTTCTGGAGCGGGAGGGTGCTATTTTGCCTAGGCAGGAGGGTTT
TTCAGGTGTTTATGTGTTTTTCTCTCCTATTAATTTTGTTATACCTCCTATGGGGGCTGTAATGTTGTCT
CTACGCCTGCGGGTATGTATTCCCCCGGGCTATTTCGGTCGCTTTTTAGCACTGACCGATGTGAATCAAC
CTGATGTGTTTACCGAGTCTTACATTATGACTCCGGACATGACCGAGGAGCTGTCGGTGGTGCTTTTTAA
TCACGGTGACCAGTTTTTTTACGGTCACGCCGGCATGGCCGTAGTCCGTCTTATGCTTATAAGGGTTGTT
TTTCCTGTTGTAAGACAGGCTTCTAATGTTTCAACTTTCTTGTACAAAGTGGTTCGATAA
