>Addgene plasmid #38063 | MSCV-N E4orf1 | addgene partial sequence | sequence record 50774 | pLXSN-5
CTCACTCCTTCTCTAGGCGCCGGAATTAGATCTGCCACCATGGACTACAAGGATGACGATGACAAGCTCG
ATGGAGGATACCCATACGATGTTCCAGATTACGCTGCTCGAGGTTATCAAACAAGTTTGTACAAAAAAGT
TGGCATGGCTGCCGCTGTGGAAGCGCTGTATGTTGTTCTGGAGCGGGAGGGTGCTATTTTGCCTAGGCAG
GAGGGTTTTTCAGGTGTTTATGTGTTTTTCTCTCCTATTAATTTTGTTATACCTCCTATGGGGGCTGTAA
TGTTGTCTCTACGCCTGCGGGTATGTATTCCCCCGGGCTATTTCGGTCGCTTTTTAGCACTGACCGATGT
GAATCAACCTGATGTGTTTACCGAGTCTTACATTATGACTCCGGACATGACCGAGGAGCTGTCGGTGGTG
CTTTTTAATCACGGTGACCAGTTTTTTTACGGTCACGCCGGCATGGCCGTAGTCCGTCTTATGCTTATAA
GGGTTGTTTTTCCTGTTGTAAGACAGGCTTCTAATGTTTCAACTTTCTTGTACAAAGTGGTTCGATAACG
AATTCCGCCCCCCCCCC
